>Addgene plasmid #149647 | pBbdCas9S_P0826S-sgRNAflaB | addgene full sequence | sequence record 308846 | Addgene NGS Result
GTATATATATCACAATTTTGATTTAAAAGTAAATTCTTTTTTTAAAAATACAAAAATTTTTTATAAATTA
TATAGACCATGATATTGTATTAATACTAATTGATTTTAATTTAAGGTTGAACTAAAATAAACATAGTTTT
GTAGAAAATAATTTTTCATTATTTTGCTACTTGATATTGGATCGTAAAAATATTAGGGCTTTACAAAGTT
CTTTTAAAAGAGAATTTAGTAAAGCCCTAAGTCTTTTAATAAAAAATTTTTTGTAAAAAAGTTGGCAAAA
ATAGTTTTTGCTATATATTTATATATAAGAAAAAATTCAATACTCAAGGAGATAAAAAATGGAAAACTTA
AACAATAATCCACAAAAAATTAATCAAATAAATAAGCAAACTAATTTTATTGGTTTTGAAAATTTTATAG
AACTTGATAATCAAGTTAATCAAACTAAAGAAAAAAGTAAATTAAGTAAGATAGGTAAGAAATTACCCGG
AATAAGCAGTCAAGTCTAGTGCGGCCGGAAACAGCTATGACATGATTACGAATTCGAGCTCGGCAATAGA
AGAATCTATAGAAAGCATAAAAAGCCTTATAGAAAACAAAGAATACATACAAAAGTTACATTTTATAAAA
AAATTAATAAATAAGGTTTACAAAAAATTAAATTACTTTTTTTAAAAACTAAACTTTGAAAGCCTTGTTA
TAATATAAAATGAAAATTTAAATTTCTGACTTGTTTTAGAGCTAGAAATAGCAAGTTAAAATAAGGCTAG
TCCGTTATCAACTTGAAAAAGTGGCACCGAGTCGGTGCTTTTTTTGGCGCGCCAAATAATGCCCGTGTCC
CTGTTGAATAGGGACACGGTTTTTTAACAATTTTTTTATTCCTAGGCCTTAGTGGCCGGTACCCGGGGAT
CCTTATTACTGGCCGCTTTCTAGCCTGGATACTTGTCTGGCTAGTTGCATTAGAGAGTCAGCTAGAGCCC
TAGGGCTAGCTGTTTGTGTATTCGGAGCCAGTGTAGTTTTTCTTTTTACTAACGATACGGGTAATAATTG
ATTGCCTTTTACAGCCTGACCTTGAGACAATTGCAAAAGTCTGTCCACAGAGGTTTGACCTAATAATCTA
AAATCTTGTTTGATAGTAGTAAGTGGAGGTATGTAGCAACTAGAATCTTCTGTATCATCATAACCCACAA
CTGAAATATCAGCCCCAACTCTAAGTCCACTTTCAGTAATAGCTCGCATAGCTCCTAAAGCCATTTGATC
ATTAGCAACTAACATAGCAGTAGGGACAATGCCTTCATTTAACATTTGCATTGTTTGCTGAAATCCTGAC
ATAGCAGACCAATCTCCTTCTCTTTCTGCTATTGGTTGTATTTGATTTCTTGTTAAATACTTGTGCCATC
CTGCTAATCTCAATCTGGCACTTACTGAACTTAAGGGACCTGCAAGTAGTGCAATTTGTTGATGGCCTAA
TGCAACAAGGTGTTCAACTCCTAACCTTGTTCCATCTTCGTGAGAAAAAATTATAGAGTTTATTGGGGTT
TGGTCCGACACATCCAAAAACAATGCTGGAACATTAGTACATGCTGCTTCAACTGCAATCGCATCTTGGT
CATCAAGAGGATAATTAATTATAAGTCCACTAACACGTTGAGCTAATAAATTATGTACTGCTGCCTTACA
AGCCTCTACACCTGATCTCTCAACCATTGATACAACAACGCTTGCACCAAGTTGATCAGCTCTCGATTTA
ATTGCGGCTACAATTTGACTAGGCGCATGTAATGCAAGTGATGATGTGGCAACTCCAATTAAAAGTGATT
GTTTCCCCGCAAGTTGCTGAGCAACGCGATTTGGTATATAATTCAACTCTGCCATAGCTGCTTCAACCTT
CTCTCTTGTTTTTGCAGATACATGACTTGCTTGGTTCACAACTCTCGAAACCGTTTGGTAGCTAACCCCG
GCATATTCAGCAACATCATACAAAGTAACAGGTTTCATGGATCATTCCTCCATGATAAAATTTAAATTTC
TGACTTTGGCAAATCCTTTTGCCTGTTAAAAAGAATAGCACAAAAATTAAAAAAAAAGAAACGCAAATAG
CAATAGCATTAAAAATAATTATTATTATTTATTTCTTTGATTAAAATCAAAAGCCTTTAATGTATTTTCT
TGATCTTTCATGCGCTTAACGGTAAAATCCAAGGTATTAAGTTCACCTTCCACTTTTCTCTCTCTATCTT
CTCTAGAAAATCATAAAAAATTTATTTGCTTTGTGAGCGGATAACAATTATAATAGATTCAATTGTGAGC
GGATAACAATTTCACACAGAATTCATTAAAGAGGAGAAATTACATATGGATAAGAAATACTCAATAGGCT
TAGCTATCGGCACAAATAGCGTCGGATGGGCGGTGATCACTGATGAATATAAGGTTCCGTCTAAAAAGTT
CAAGGTTCTGGGAAATACAGACCGCCACAGTATCAAAAAAAATCTTATAGGGGCTCTTTTATTTGACAGT
GGAGAGACAGCGGAAGCGACTCGTCTCAAACGGACAGCTCGTAGAAGGTATACACGTCGGAAGAATCGTA
TTTGTTATCTACAGGAGATTTTTTCAAATGAGATGGCGAAAGTAGATGATAGTTTCTTTCATCGACTTGA
AGAGTCTTTTTTGGTGGAAGAAGACAAGAAGCATGAACGTCATCCTATTTTTGGAAATATAGTAGATGAA
GTTGCTTATCATGAGAAATATCCAACTATCTATCATCTGCGAAAAAAATTGGTAGATTCTACTGATAAAG
CGGATTTGCGCTTAATCTATTTGGCCTTAGCGCATATGATTAAGTTTCGTGGTCATTTTTTGATTGAGGG
AGATTTAAATCCTGATAATAGTGATGTGGACAAACTATTTATCCAGTTGGTACAAACCTACAATCAATTA
TTTGAAGAAAACCCTATTAACGCAAGTGGAGTAGATGCTAAAGCGATTCTTTCTGCACGATTGAGTAAAT
CAAGACGATTAGAAAATCTCATTGCTCAGCTCCCCGGTGAGAAGAAAAATGGCTTATTTGGGAATCTCAT
TGCTTTGTCATTGGGTTTGACCCCTAATTTTAAATCAAATTTTGATTTGGCAGAAGATGCTAAATTACAG
CTTTCAAAAGATACTTACGATGATGATTTAGATAATTTATTGGCGCAAATTGGAGATCAATATGCTGATT
TGTTTTTGGCAGCTAAGAATTTATCAGATGCTATTTTACTTTCAGATATCCTAAGAGTAAATACTGAAAT
AACTAAGGCTCCCCTATCAGCTTCAATGATTAAACGCTACGATGAACATCATCAAGACTTGACTCTTTTA
AAAGCTTTAGTTCGACAACAACTTCCAGAAAAGTATAAAGAAATCTTTTTTGATCAATCAAAAAACGGAT
ATGCAGGTTATATTGATGGGGGAGCTAGCCAAGAAGAATTTTATAAATTTATCAAACCAATTTTAGAAAA
AATGGATGGTACTGAGGAATTATTGGTGAAACTAAATCGTGAAGATTTGCTGCGCAAGCAACGGACCTTT
GACAACGGCTCTATTCCCCATCAAATTCACTTGGGTGAGCTGCATGCTATTTTGAGAAGACAAGAAGACT
TTTATCCATTTTTAAAAGACAATCGTGAGAAGATTGAAAAAATCTTGACTTTTCGAATTCCTTATTATGT
TGGTCCATTGGCGCGTGGCAATAGTCGTTTTGCATGGATGACTCGGAAGTCTGAAGAAACAATTACCCCA
TGGAATTTTGAAGAAGTTGTCGATAAAGGTGCTTCAGCTCAATCATTTATTGAACGCATGACAAACTTTG
ATAAAAATCTTCCAAATGAAAAAGTACTACCAAAACATAGTTTGCTTTATGAGTATTTTACGGTTTATAA
CGAATTGACAAAGGTCAAATATGTTACTGAAGGAATGCGAAAACCAGCATTTCTTTCAGGTGAACAGAAG
AAAGCCATTGTTGATTTACTCTTCAAAACAAATCGAAAAGTAACCGTTAAGCAATTAAAAGAAGATTATT
TCAAAAAAATAGAATGTTTTGATAGTGTTGAAATTTCAGGAGTTGAAGATAGATTTAATGCTTCATTAGG
TACCTACCATGATTTGCTAAAAATTATTAAAGATAAAGATTTTTTGGATAATGAAGAAAATGAAGATATC
TTAGAGGATATTGTTTTAACATTGACCTTATTTGAAGATAGGGAGATGATTGAGGAAAGACTTAAAACAT
ATGCTCACCTCTTTGATGATAAGGTGATGAAACAGCTTAAACGTCGCCGTTATACTGGTTGGGGACGTTT
GTCTCGAAAATTGATTAATGGTATTAGGGATAAGCAATCTGGCAAAACAATATTAGATTTTTTGAAATCA
GATGGTTTTGCCAATCGCAATTTTATGCAGCTGATCCATGATGATAGTTTGACATTTAAAGAAGACATTC
AAAAAGCACAAGTGTCTGGACAAGGCGATAGTTTACATGAACATATTGCAAATTTAGCTGGTAGCCCTGC
TATTAAAAAAGGTATTTTACAGACTGTAAAAGTTGTTGATGAATTGGTCAAAGTAATGGGGCGGCATAAG
CCAGAAAATATCGTTATTGAAATGGCACGTGAAAATCAGACAACTCAAAAGGGCCAGAAAAATTCGCGAG
AGCGTATGAAACGAATCGAAGAAGGTATCAAAGAATTAGGAAGTCAGATTCTTAAAGAGCATCCTGTTGA
AAATACTCAATTGCAAAATGAAAAGCTCTATCTCTATTATCTCCAAAATGGAAGAGACATGTATGTGGAC
CAAGAATTAGATATTAATCGTTTAAGTGATTATGATGTCGATGCCATTGTTCCACAAAGTTTCCTTAAAG
ACGATTCAATAGACAATAAGGTCTTAACGCGTTCTGATAAAAATCGTGGTAAATCGGATAACGTTCCAAG
TGAAGAAGTAGTCAAAAAGATGAAAAACTATTGGAGACAACTTCTAAACGCCAAGTTAATCACTCAACGT
AAGTTTGATAATTTAACGAAAGCTGAACGTGGAGGTTTGAGTGAACTTGATAAAGCTGGTTTTATCAAAC
GCCAATTGGTTGAAACTCGCCAAATCACTAAGCATGTGGCACAAATTTTGGATAGTCGCATGAATACTAA
ATACGATGAAAATGATAAACTTATTCGAGAGGTTAAAGTGATTACCTTAAAATCTAAATTAGTTTCTGAC
TTCCGAAAAGATTTCCAATTCTATAAAGTACGTGAGATTAACAATTACCATCATGCCCATGATGCGTATC
TAAATGCCGTCGTTGGAACTGCTTTGATTAAGAAATATCCAAAACTTGAATCGGAGTTTGTCTATGGTGA
TTATAAAGTTTATGATGTTCGTAAAATGATTGCTAAGTCTGAGCAAGAAATAGGCAAAGCAACCGCAAAA
TATTTCTTTTACTCTAATATCATGAACTTCTTCAAAACAGAAATTACACTTGCAAATGGAGAGATTCGCA
AACGCCCTCTAATCGAAACTAATGGGGAAACTGGAGAAATTGTCTGGGATAAAGGGCGAGATTTTGCCAC
AGTGCGCAAAGTATTGTCCATGCCCCAAGTCAATATTGTCAAGAAAACAGAAGTCCAGACAGGCGGATTC
TCCAAGGAGTCAATTTTACCAAAAAGAAATTCGGACAAGCTTATTGCTCGTAAAAAAGACTGGGATCCAA
AAAAATATGGTGGTTTTGATAGTCCAACGGTAGCTTATTCAGTCCTAGTGGTTGCTAAGGTGGAAAAAGG
GAAATCGAAGAAGTTAAAATCCGTTAAAGAGTTACTAGGGATCACAATTCTGGAAAGAAGTTCCTTTGAA
AAAAATCCGATTGACTTTTTAGAAGCTAAAGGATATAAGGAAGTTAAAAAAGACTTAATCATTAAACTAC
CTAAATATAGTCTTTTTGAGTTAGAAAACGGTCGTAAACGGATGCTGGCTAGTGCCGGAGAATTACAAAA
AGGAAATGAGCTGGCTCTGCCAAGCAAATATGTGAATTTTTTATATTTAGCTAGTCATTATGAAAAGTTG
AAGGGTAGTCCAGAAGATAACGAACAAAAACAATTGTTTGTGGAGCAGCATAAGCATTATTTAGATGAGA
TTATTGAGCAAATCAGTGAATTTTCTAAGCGTGTTATTTTAGCAGATGCCAATTTAGATAAAGTTCTTAG
TGCATATAACAAACATAGAGACAAACCAATACGTGAACAAGCAGAAAATATTATTCATTTATTTACGTTG
ACGAATCTTGGAGCTCCCGCTGCTTTTAAATATTTTGATACAACAATTGATCGTAAACGATATACGTCTA
CAAAAGAAGTTTTAGATGCCACTCTTATCCATCAATCCATCACTGGTCTTTATGAAACACGCATTGATTT
GAGTCAGCTAGGAGGTGACTAATAAAAGCTTGATCAGATCTCAGCTTTTTTTTGAAGTGCCTGGCAGTAA
GTTGAAAAAATTTGAAATAAACTTGGACTATGTTAATAAAAAAATACAAATTAACGAACAAAAAGATTTG
AATTATTATATAATTTAGTTAAAAGCAATTTTAAATGAGGGAGGTTTCCATATGAGGGAAGCGGTGATCG
CCGAAGTATCGACTCAACTATCAGAGGTAGTTGGCGTCATCGAGCGCCATCTCGAACCGACGTTGCTGGC
CGTACATTTGTACGGCTCCGCAGTGGATGGCGGCCTGAAGCCACACAGTGATATTGATTTGCTGGTTACG
GTGACCGTAAGGCTTGATGAAACAACGCGGCGAGCTTTGATCAACGACCTTTTGGAAACTTCGGCTTCCC
CTGGAGAGAGCGAGATTCTCCGCGCTGTAGAAGTCACCATTGTTGTGCACGACGACATCATTCCGTGGCG
TTATCCAGCTAAGCGCGAACTGCAATTTGGAGAATGGCAGCGCAATGACATTCTTGCAGGTATCTTCGAG
CCAGCCACGATCGACATTGATCTGGCTATCTTGCTGACAAAAGCAAGAGAACATAGCGTTGCCTTGGTAG
GTCCAGCGGCGGAGGAACTCTTTGATCCGGTTCCTGAACAGGATCTATTTGAGGCGCTAAATGAAACCTT
AACGCTATGGAACTCGCCGCCCGACTGGGCTGGCGATGAGCGAAATGTAGTGCTTACGTTGTCCCGCATT
TGGTACAGCGCAGTAACCGGCAAAATCGCGCCGAAGGATGTCGCTGCCGACTGGGCAATGGAGCGCCTGC
CGGCCCAGTATCAGCCCGTCATACTTGAAGCTAGACAGGCTTATCTTGGACAAGAAGAAGATCGCTTGGC
CTCGCGCGCAGATCAGTTGGAAGAATTTGTCCACTACGTGAAAGGCGAGATCACCAAGGTAGTCGGCAAA
TAATGACGTCGCCGGAGCGGTCGAGTTCTGGACCGACCGGCTCGGGTTCTCATGACCAAAATCCCTTAAC
GTGAGTTTTCGTTCCACTGAGCGTCAGACCCCGTAGAAAAGATCAAAGGATCTTCTTGAGATCCTTTTTT
TCTGCGCGTAATCTGCTGCTTGCAAACAAAAAAACCACCGCTACCAGCGGTGGTTTGTTTGCCGGATCAA
GAGCTACCAACTCTTTTTCCGAAGGTAACTGGCTTCAGCAGAGCGCAGATACCAAATACTGTTCTTCTAG
TGTAGCCGTAGTTAGGCCACCACTTCAAGAACTCTGTAGCACCGCCTACATACCTCGCTCTGCTAATCCT
GTTACCAGTGGCTGCTGCCAGTGGCGATAAGTCGTGTCTTACCGGGTTGGACTCAAGACGATAGTTACCG
GATAAGGCGCAGCGGTCGGGCTGAACGGGGGGTTCGTGCACACAGCCCAGCTTGGAGCGAACGACCTACA
CCGAACTGAGATACCTACAGCGTGAGCTATGAGAAAGCGCCACGCTTCCCGAAGGGAGAAAGGCGGACAG
GTATCCGGTAAGCGGCAGGGTCGGAACAGGAGAGCGCACGAGGGAGCTTCCAGGGGGAAACGCCTGGTAT
CTTTATAGTCCTGTCGGGTTTCGCCACCTCTGACTTGAGCGTCGATTTTTGTGATGCTCGTCAGGGGGGC
GGAGCCTATGGAAAAACGCCAGCAACGCGGCCTTTTTACGGTTCCTGGCCTTTTGCTGGCCTTTTGCTCA
CATGTTCTTTCCTGCACTAGATCCCCGGCAAGTTCATCCTTAGGGTTTTCATATCTCTTAAAAAGTCAAT
TTCTGCTTGATTAATTTCTTGTGGATTATTGTTTTTGCGGTTTTTCATTTTTTATCTCCTTGAGTATTGA
ATTTTTTCTTATATATAAATATATAGCAAAAACTATTTTTGCCAACTTTTTTACAAAAAATTTTTTATTA
AAACACTTAGGGCTTTGCTAAATTCTCTTTTAAAAGAACTTAGTAAAGCCCTATGGATTTAAGAACTGAT
TATACTTACGTAGTAAAAATACTACAGATATTAATAGTATAGACCATATCAAAATCATAATCAATTTATA
TTTATCTAAAATTGTAGTCCATACAAAATACAAAAAAATTAGGTTTTTCTAAATTCTATTTTAAAAGAAC
TTAGTAACACCTAATCTCTAAATTACTTACAAAATTCTAAAATTAGATTTTTAGTTCTTCATATTTCTTT
AAAAGTTTTTTAAGAAAATCTTTTTGATTTTCAAAAATTTCATGCATCATAAAACTAGTAAATTTGGATT
TTTTTTTGTAAAAATCATAACTTTCTTGGGTTTTAAGTTGAAATCTTAATGGTTTTATTGGATTTTGCCT
AGATTTTTTTAACGCCGGACTTTCTTTATCTTTTATAAAATTATAAGAATTTTTAATACCATTTTCTATT
AAATAATCTTCTTTTATAAGCCCCTCTTGCAGTGCAGTTGCTAATCTTAAATACTTATACGCTTGAGTTT
TTGCTACATCAAAGTCTTTTATAAAATCAAGAAAAGTTTTATAACCATCAAATTTATAATATTGATTATC
TTTTATTTCTTTTAAAATTTTAATATTTTCCACCCTGTGGAATATTTCTTTTTTGAAATTGTCATTTAAC
TTTTCCTTTAGTGTCTTGTAATAAGAAATTTTACTTTCATTAATCATTAAATTTTGTTCAACATAAGTAT
CTATCTTTTTTGTTAAAACTTTAACAACACGTTTTTTTTCCATAAAAATTTTCCTTTATTTTTGCAACAT
TTTCCTTAATTGATATAATTGTTACTATTTTAGATTTTTTAATATCCACTTAAGAATTAATCCCTCACTA
GAATATTTTTTATTATAGAATTCATATACATGTTTTTCTAAATCTATAAATTTATCAACAATTGCTTTAT
TATAGGGTGTATCTATCTTTTCTTTTCTTAATAATCGTCTCATATTCTTTAAATAACAACAAACACTGCC
GGTTTTAAACCTAAATTCTATGTAATATATTTTTGAAAAAGTATATACATTTTCAACCCCGTTTATTTCA
TACTTTACAAAAACATTATTTATTGGTTTTCTATAACCATAGTAAATGCCTAAAAATTTGTCCCCGTCTT
TCATAGGATATAGATAAAGTTTTTGAATCTCTGATTTATCTAATAATTTTTCAAAAAAAATTATACACCG
CTTTTGTTTGTTACTAACTACTCTATGCAATGCCTTTAATATTTTTGTGTGATATATATTTTTATCACCT
TTTTTTTCTTTCAGCAGGAAGATACTTTCTTTTGGAAATTTAATTTTTTGTTCATTTATTCTTGCAGCCT
TAAGTCCGATTTTCATATTTAATCCTTATATAGCCTTTCTATTTAATTCTTTTAAACTCAATAAACTTTT
TTGGTTTTTCATTAGTTCTAATAATTCGCAATAATATGTGCAAAACACTTTATTGTATTCTATTTTCTTT
TGGTTATTCAAATATTCTTTTATAATTGGCTTTAGAAGTTCAATATTTACTTCTTTTTTTAGTTGTTCAA
TAAGGATATTGAAAATGTTTGTTTTTAAATCTTGATAATTTTGTTGAGAATTTTCTTTTTTTCTTTCAAT
TGACTTCTCTAATTTACGCTTTATATTGTTTAAATCGCTATATTTATGACTTTCAATAATAAAATGAGGC
TTAAATTTGTAATTTTCGTATATTTTTTGGAAACTTGTTTCTAATTGTTTAGAATTATATTCATTTTTTT
CAAATTCTTTTTGAGTGTTGCATAGAATTTCCTTTAATTTTTCTTGTTTTTCTTTCATACAAGATTTAGT
AAAATGTATATTTTTATTTTTTAGTAATTTAATTTCTATTATTTTTATGATTTTAAGTATTTTGATTATA
TTATCTTTATCAATATTTAAATTGAATAAAATTGTAAGAAAAATTGAAAGAATTTTTTTACATAAAAAGT
TACATTTATTGAAGTAATTTCTTACTTGATACTTTTCTATTTCATTAATCTTTCTTTCTTCTTTTATATT
ATTTTTATTATTTAAACACTCCTTTAAATCTACACTCCCATTTTTAGTAAATCTATCTTTAAGGCCCCTT
GAAACTCTATTTTGAAATCTTAAATCTTTTTTTTCTTGAAAGTATTTATAGATTTTTTGGTAACATTCTT
TTTTTGAAAAATTAAGTTGATAGTATATTTCGGTCCCCAAATTTACCCCTAAGTGTTTGTGATAATTAGT
TGTGACTTTAAATTCTTTTTCTAATTTGTAAAGGTAATTTTGCAGTGTTTTTAGTTTAACGGGTGTTTGA
CTATTTCTTTTAAGGTTTTCATTAAAGTAATAGAGTATGTTTTTTTGTGTGTATTTCTTATATGTTTTAT
TTATGTACGCTAGTGTTGAGATAAGGACTACTAATTTATACTGTAATTTATTGTAGCAAGTTGTGGTTTT
ACTGGTTTTGTTTATATTAGATAAGTTTTCCATTTATAGCTCCTTGAATACCGGATTTTTTATCTATAAA
Features (pLannotate 1.2.2; 11 found; start..end, strand, type, name):
    553..672     +  CDS            hrpA (fragment): HRPA_BORBU - Experimental evidence at protein level: Swiss-Prot protein existence level 1. Has RNA-stimulated ATPase activity and RNA helicase activity (PubMed:24367266). Involved in global regulation of gene expression (PubMed:21814569). Could be involved in RNA processing and post- transcriptional gene regulation (PubMed:24367266). Essential for both tick transmission and mouse infection (PubMed:24367266). From Borrelia burgdorferi (strain ATCC 35210 / B31 / CIP 102532 / DSM 4680).
    733..808     +  misc_RNA       gRNA scaffold: guide RNA scaffold for the Streptococcus pyogenes CRISPR/Cas9 system
    919..1998    -  CDS            lacI: LACI_ECOLI - Experimental evidence at protein level: Swiss-Prot protein existence level 1. Repressor of the lactose operon. Binds allolactose as an inducer. From Escherichia coli (strain K12).
   2128..2232    -  CDS            fliD (fragment): FLID_BORBU - Protein inferred from homology: Swiss-Prot protein existence level 3. Required for the morphogenesis and for the elongation of the flagellar filament by facilitating polymerization of the flagellin monomers at the tip of growing filament. Forms a capping structure, which prevents flagellin subunits (transported through the central channel of the flagellum) from leaking out without polymerization at the distal end (By similarity). From Borrelia burgdorferi (strain ATCC 35210 / B31 / CIP 102532 / DSM 4680).
   2251..2295    +  promoter       T5 promoter: bacteriophage T5 promoter for E. coli RNA polymerase, with embedded lac operator
   2301..2321    +  protein_bind   lac operator (fragment): The lac repressor binds to the lac operator to inhibit transcription in E. coli. This inhibition can be relieved by adding lactose or isopropyl-β-D-thiogalactopyranoside (IPTG). lac repressor encoded by lacI
   2356..6460    +  CDS            dCas9 (fragment): catalytically dead mutant of the Cas9 endonuclease from the Streptococcus pyogenes Type II CRISPR/Cas system RNA-guided DNA-binding protein that lacks endonuclease activity due to the D10A mutation in the RuvC catalytic domain and the H840A mutation in the HNH catalytic domain
   6470..6595    +  CDS            hslU (fragment): HSLU_BORBU - Protein inferred from homology: Swiss-Prot protein existence level 3. ATPase subunit of a proteasome-like degradation complex; this subunit has chaperone activity. The binding of ATP and its subsequent hydrolysis by HslU are essential for unfolding of protein substrates subsequently hydrolyzed by HslV. HslU recognizes the N-terminal part of its protein substrates and unfolds these before they are guided to HslV for hydrolysis. From Borrelia burgdorferi (strain ATCC 35210 / B31 / CIP 102532 / DSM 4680).
   6632..7423    +  CDS            SmR: aminoglycoside adenylyltransferase (Murphy, 1985); aadA; confers resistance to spectinomycin and streptomycin
   7425..7471    +  CDS            BleoR (fragment): antibiotic-binding protein; Sh ble from Streptoalloteichus hindustanus; confers resistance to bleomycin, phleomycin, and Zeocin™
   7546..8134    +  rep_origin     ori: high-copy-number ColE1/pMB1/pBR322/pUC origin of replication
