[The description below was written by a language model from this plasmid's Addgene catalogue record and pLannotate feature annotations shown in this document.]
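Description:
pBbdCas9S_P0826S-sgRNAflaB is an all-in-one CRISPR interference plasmid of about 11 kb, built on the pBbdCas9S backbone to knock down expression of the flagellin gene flaB in the Lyme disease spirochete Borrelia burgdorferi. In E. coli it replicates from a high-copy ColE1/pUC-type origin and is selected with spectinomycin through an aadA (SmR) aminoglycoside adenylyltransferase gene, which also confers streptomycin resistance. The annotated features end near 8.1 kb. The remaining roughly 2.8 kb carries no calls, so the feature table does not identify the elements that would maintain the plasmid in Borrelia.

The payload has three expression units. Catalytically dead S. pyogenes Cas9 (D10A/H840A) binds DNA under RNA guidance without cutting it. Here it sits downstream of a T5 promoter with lac operator sequences, which corresponds to the PpQE30 promoter named in the record. The E. coli lac repressor gene lacI lies on the opposite strand, so dCas9 production is repressed until IPTG is added. The record also lists PflaB and P0826S as promoters. By its name, the construct uses P0826S to drive the sgRNA, which consists of a flaB-targeting spacer fused to the S. pyogenes guide RNA scaffold. PflaB is likely the promoter for lacI, although the record does not assign it explicitly. The short "fragment" hits to B. burgdorferi hrpA, fliD and hslU lie immediately upstream of the sgRNA, lacI and the resistance marker, respectively. They most likely reflect Borrelia-derived promoter regions rather than expressed coding sequences, and the small BleoR fragment appears to be a cloning remnant.

On induction, the dCas9–sgRNA complex binds flaB and blocks its transcription, allowing selective, inducible downregulation of the gene.
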