Addgene plasmid #149647: pBbdCas9S_P0826S-sgRNAflaB
Purpose: all-in-one CRISPRi vector for targeting B. burgdorferi flaB
Depositing lab: Christine Jacobs-Wagner. Depositing organization: Yale University. Publication: A CRISPR interference platform for selective downregulation of gene expression in Borrelia burgdorferi. Takacs CN, Scott M, Chang Y, Kloos ZA, Irnov I, Rosa PA, Liu J, Jacobs-Wagner C. Appl Environ Microbiol. 2020 Nov 30. pii: AEM.02519-20. doi: 10.1128/AEM.02519-20. PubMed 33257311.
Backbone
  Vector backbone: pBbdCas9S
  Backbone manufacturer: CJW lab
  Vector type: Bacterial Expression, CRISPR
Growth in bacteria
  Bacterial resistance: Spectinomycin, 50 μg/mL
  Growth temperature: 30°C
  Growth strain: NEB 5-alpha F' Iq
  Copy number: High Copy
Gene/Insert
  Gene/Insert name: dCas9, lacI, sgRNAflaB
  gRNA/shRNA sequence: AAAATTTAAATTTCTGACTT
  Species: Synthetic
  Promoter: PflaB, PpQE30, P0826S
  Cloning method: Restriction Enzyme; 5′ cloning site Unknown (unknown if destroyed); 3′ cloning site Unknown (unknown if destroyed)
  Sequencing primers: 5′ Unknown
Terms and licenses: Academic/Nonprofit Terms; Industry Terms: Not Available to Industry
How to cite: pBbdCas9S_P0826S-sgRNAflaB was a gift from Christine Jacobs-Wagner (Addgene plasmid # 149647 ; http://n2t.net/addgene:149647 ; RRID:Addgene_149647)
